>Addgene plasmid #71855 | pRK5-FLAG-SLC38A9.1 | addgene full sequence | sequence record 457780 | Addgene NGS Result
ATGTATCTTATCATGTCTGGATCGGGAATTAATTCGGCGCAGCACCATGGCCTGAAATAACCTCTGAAAG
AGGAACTTGGTTAGGTACCTTCTGAGGCGGAAAGAACCAGCTGTGGAATGTGTGTCAGTTAGGGTGTGGA
AAGTCCCCAGGCTCCCCAGCAGGCAGAAGTATGCAAAGCATGCATCTCAATTAGTCAGCAACCAGGTGTG
GAAAGTCCCCAGGCTCCCCAGCAGGCAGAAGTATGCAAAGCATGCATCTCAATTAGTCAGCAACCATAGT
CCCGCCCCTAACTCCGCCCATCCCGCCCCTAACTCCGCCCAGTTCCGCCCATTCTCCGCCCCATGGCTGA
CTAATTTTTTTTATTTATGCAGAGGCCGAGGCCGCCTCGGCCTCTGAGCTATTCCAGAAGTAGTGAGGAG
GCTTTTTTGGAGGCCTAGGCTTTTGCAAAAAGCTGTTAACAGCTTGGCACTGGCCGTCGTTTTACAACGT
CGTGACTGGGAAAACCCTGGCGTTACCCAACTTAATCGCCTTGCAGCACATCCCCCTTTCGCCAGCTGGC
GTAATAGCGAAGAGGCCCGCACCGATCGCCCTTCCCAACAGTTGCGCAGCCTGAATGGCGAATGGCGCCT
GATGCGGTATTTTCTCCTTACGCATCTGTGCGGTATTTCACACCGCATA
[142 nt withheld, positions 680-821]
C
[141 nt withheld, positions 823-963]
CCTTTGACGTTGGAGTCCACGTTCTTT
[37 nt withheld, positions 991-1027]
ACCCTATCTCGGGCTATTCTTTTGATTTATAAGGGATTTTGCCGATTTCGGCCTATTGGTTAAAAAATGA
GCTGATTTAACAAAAATTTAACGCGAATTTTAACAAAATATTAACGTTTACAATTTTATGGTGCACTCTC
AGTACAATCTGCTCTGATGCCGCATAGTTAAGCCAGCCCCGACACCCGCCAACACCCGCTGACGCGCCCT
GACGGGCTTGTCTGCTCCCGGCATCCGCTTACAGACAAGCTGTGACCGTCTCCGGGAGCTGCATGTGTCA
GAGGTTTTCACCGTCATCACCGAAACGCGCGAGACGAAAGGGCCTCGTGATACGCCTATTTTTATAGGTT
AATGTCATGATAATAATGGTTTCTTAGACGTCAGGTGGCACTTTTCGGGGAAATGTGCGCGGAACCCCTA
TTTGTTTATTTTTCTAAATACATTCAAATATGTATCCGCTCATGAGACAATAACCCTGATAAATGCTTCA
ATAATATTGAAAAAGGAAGAGTATGAGTATTCAACATTTCCGTGTCGCCCTTATTCCCTTTTTTGCGGCA
TTTTGCCTTCCTGTTTTTGCTCACCCAGAAACGCTGGTGAAAGTAAAAGATGCTGAAGATCAGTTGGGTG
CACGAGTGGGTTACATCGAACTGGATCTCAACAGCGGTAAGATCCTTGAGAGTTTTCGCCCCGAAGAACG
TTTTCCAATGATGAGCACTTTTAAAGTTCTGCTATGTGGCGCGGTATTATCCCGTATTGACGCCGGGCAA
GAGCAACTCGGTCGCCGCATACACTATTCTCAGAATGACTTGGTTGAGTACTCACCAGTCACAGAAAAGC
ATCTTACGGATGGCATGACAGTAAGAGAATTATGCAGTGCTGCCATAACCATGAGTGATAACACTGCGGC
CAACTTACTTCTGACAACGATCGGAGGACCGAAGGAGCTAACCGCTTTTTTGCACAACATGGGGGATCAT
GTAACTCGCCTTGATCGTTGGGAACCGGAGCTGAATGAAGCCATACCAAACGACGAGCGTGACACCACGA
TGCCTGTAGCAATGGCAACAACGTTGCGCAAACTATTAACTGGCGAACTACTTACTCTAGCTTCCCGGCA
ACAATTAATAGACTGGATGGAGGCGGATAAAGTTGCAGGACCACTTCTGCGCTCGGCCCTTCCGGCTGGC
TGGTTTATTGCTGATAAATCTGGAGCCGGTGAGCGTGGGTCTCGCGGTATCATTGCAGCACTGGGGCCAG
ATGGTAAGCCCTCCCGTATCGTAGTTATCTACACGACGGGGAGTCAGGCAACTATGGATGAACGAAATAG
ACAGATCGCTGAGATAGGTGCCTCACTGATTAAGCATTGGTAACTGTCAGACCAAGTTTACTCATATATA
CTTTAGATTGATTTAAAACTTCATTTTTAATTTAAAAGGATCTAGGTGAAGATCCTTTTTGATAATCTCA
TGACCAAAATCCCTTAACGTGAGTTTTCGTTCCACTGAGCGTCAGACCCCGTAGAAAAGATCAAAGGATC
TTCTTGAGATCCTTTTTTTCTGCGCGTAATCTGCTGCTTGCAAACAAAAAAACCACCGCTACCAGCGGTG
GTTTGTTTGCCGGATCAAGAGCTACCAACTCTTTTTCCGAAGGTAACTGGCTTCAGCAGAGCGCAGATAC
CAAATACTGTTCTTCTAGTGTAGCCGTAGTTAGGCCACCACTTCAAGAACTCTGTAGCACCGCCTACATA
CCTCGCTCTGCTAATCCTGTTACCAGTGGCTGCTGCCAGTGGCGATAAGTCGTGTCTTACCGGGTTGGAC
TCAAGACGATAGTTACCGGATAAGGCGCAGCGGTCGGGCTGAACGGGGGGTTCGTGCACACAGCCCAGCT
TGGAGCGAACGACCTACACCGAACTGAGATACCTACAGCGTGAGCTATGAGAAAGCGCCACGCTTCCCGA
AGGGAGAAAGGCGGACAGGTATCCGGTAAGCGGCAGGGTCGGAACAGGAGAGCGCACGAGGGAGCTTCCA
GGGGGAAACGCCTGGTATCTTTATAGTCCTGTCGGGTTTCGCCACCTCTGACTTGAGCGTCGATTTTTGT
GATGCTCGTCAGGGGGGCGGAGCCTATGGAAAAACGCCAGCAACGCGGCCTTTTTACGGTTCCTGGCCTT
TTGCTGGCCTTTTGCTCACATGTTCTTTCCTGCGTTATCCCCTGATTCTGTGGATAACCGTATTACCGCC
TTTGAGTGAGCTGATACCGCTCGCCGCAGCCGAACGACCGAGCGCAGCGAGTCAGTGAGCGAGGAAGCGG
AAGAGCGCCCAATACGCAAACCGCCTCTCCCCGCGCGTTGGCCGATTCATTAATGCAGCTGGCACGACAG
GTTTCCCGACTGGAAAGCGGGCAGTGAGCGCAACGCAATTAATGTGAGTTAGCTCACTCATTAGGCACCC
CAGGCTTTACACTTTATGCTTCCGGCTCGTATGTTGTGTGGAATTGTGAGCGGATAACAATTTCACACAG
GAAACAGCTATGACATGATTACGAATTAATTCGAGCTCGCCCGACATTGATTATTGACTAGTTATTAATA
GTAATCAATTACGGGGTCATTAGTTCATAGCCCATATATGGAGTTCCGCGTTACATAACTTACGGTAAAT
GGCCCGCCTGGCTGACCGCCCAACGACCCCCGCCCATTGACGTCAATAATGACGTATGTTCCCATAGTAA
CGCCAATAGGGACTTTCCATTGACGTCAATGGGTGGAGTATTTACGGTAAACTGCCCACTTGGCAGTACA
TCAAGTGTATCATATGCCAAGTACGCCCCCTATTGACGTCAATGACGGTAAATGGCCCGCCTGGCATTAT
GCCCAGTACATGACCTTATGGGACTTTCCTACTTGGCAGTACATCTACGTATTAGTCATCGCTATTACCA
TGGTGATGCGGTTTTGGCAGTACATCAATGGGCGTGGATAGCGGTTTGACTCACGGGGATTTCCAAGTCT
CCACCCCATTGACGTCAATGGGAGTTTGTTTTGGCACCAAAATCAACGGGACTTTCCAAAATGTCGTAAC
AACTCCGCCCCATTGACGCAAATGGGCGGTAGGCGTGTACGGTGGGAGGTCTATATAAGCAGAGCTCGTT
TAGTGAACCGTCAGATCGCCTGGAGACGCCATCCACGCTGTTTTGACCTCCATAGAAGACACCGGGACCG
ATCCAGCCTCCGCGGCCGGGAACGGTGCATTGGAACGCGGATTCCCCGTGCCAAGAGTGACGTAAGTACC
GCCTATAGAGTCTATAGGCCCACCCCCTTGGCTTCGTTAGAACGCGGCTACAATTAATACATAACCTTAT
GTATCATACACATACGATTTAGGTGACACTATAGAATAACATCCACTTTGCCTTTCTCTCCACAGGTGTC
CACTCCCAGGTCCAACTGCACCTCGGTTCTATCGATTGAATTCACCATGGAAATGGACTACAAGGATGAC
GATGACAAGGGTGGTGGTGGTGGTGCGTCGACAATGGCTAACATGAACAGTGACTCAAGACATCTGGGAA
CAAGCGAGGTGGACCACGAGCGGGACCCTGGCCCTATGAACATTCAGTTTGAGCCCTCCGACCTGCGGTC
TAAGAGACCCTTCTGCATCGAACCTACCAACATTGTGAACGTCAATCACGTGATCCAGAGGGTCAGTGAT
CATGCATCAGCCATGAATAAGCGAATTCACTACTATTCCCGGCTGACCACACCCGCTGACAAAGCACTGA
TCGCCCCTGATCATGTGGTCCCAGCACCCGAGGAATGTTACGTGTATAGCCCTCTGGGATCCGCCTACAA
GCTGCAGAGCTACACCGAGGGGTATGGAAAAAACACATCCCTGGTGACTATTTTTATGATCTGGAATACC
ATGATGGGGACAAGTATTCTGTCAATCCCATGGGGAATCAAGCAGGCCGGGTTCACTACCGGAATGTGCG
TGATCATTCTGATGGGCCTGCTGACCCTGTACTGCTGTTATAGGGTGGTCAAATCTCGCACAATGATGTT
TTCACTGGACACAACTAGCTGGGAGTACCCCGATGTGTGTCGGCACTATTTTGGAAGCTTCGGCCAGTGG
AGCTCCCTGCTGTTCAGCCTGGTGTCCCTGATTGGCGCTATGATCGTGTACTGGGTCCTGATGAGCAACT
TCCTGTTTAATACCGGGAAGTTCATCTTTAACTTCATCCACCATATCAACGACACCGATACAATCCTGTC
TACAAACAATAGTAACCCTGTGATTTGCCCATCTGCCGGAAGTGGCGGGCATCCAGACAACTCTAGTATG
ATCTTTTACGCTAATGATACTGGCGCACAGCAGTTCGAGAAGTGGTGGGACAAAAGCAGAACCGTGCCCT
TTTATCTGGTCGGCCTGCTGCTGCCTCTGCTGAACTTTAAGTCCCCATCTTTCTTTAGTAAATTCAATAT
CCTGGGGACAGTGTCAGTCCTGTACCTGATTTTTCTGGTGACTTTCAAAGCAGTCCGCCTGGGATTCCAC
CTGGAATTTCATTGGTTCATCCCAACTGAGTTCTTTGTGCCCGAAATTCGATTTCAGTTCCCACAGCTGA
CTGGAGTGCTGACCCTGGCCTTCTTTATCCACAATTGCATCATTACACTGCTGAAGAACAATAAGAAACA
GGAGAACAATGTGCGGGACCTGTGTATCGCTTATATGCTGGTCACTCTGACCTACCTGTATATTGGGGTG
CTGGTCTTTGCATCATTCCCTAGCCCCCCTCTGTCTAAAGATTGTATCGAACAGAACTTTCTGGACAATT
TCCCATCAAGCGATACACTGAGTTTCATTGCCAGAATCTTTCTGCTGTTCCAGATGATGACTGTGTACCC
CCTGCTGGGGTATCTGGCTAGGGTCCAGCTGCTGGGCCACATTTTTGGGGATATCTACCCTAGCATTTTC
CATGTGCTGATCCTGAACCTGATCATTGTGGGCGCCGGGGTCATCATGGCTTGCTTCTACCCTAATATTG
GAGGCATCATTAGGTATTCCGGAGCCGCTTGTGGCCTGGCTTTTGTGTTCATCTACCCATCCCTGATCTA
CATCATTTCTCTGCACCAGGAGGAACGCCTGACCTGGCCCAAGCTGATCTTTCATGTGTTCATCATTATC
CTGGGCGTGGCAAACCTGATTGTCCAGTTCTTTATGTGAGCGGCCGCTAAGTAAGTAAGGATCCCCAGCT
TGGCCGCCATGGCCCAACTTGTTTATTGCAGCTTATAATGGTTACAAATAAAGCAATAGCATCACAAATT
TCACAAATAAAGCATTTTTTTCACTGCATTCTAGTTGTGGTTTGTCCAAACTCATCA
Features (pLannotate 1.2.2; 21 found; start..end, strand, type, name):
     92..449     +  promoter       SV40 promoter: SV40 enhancer and early promoter
    468..622     +  CDS            lacZα (fragment): LacZα fragment of β-galactosidase; lacZ fragment
    628..679     -  misc_feature   bom (fragment): basis of mobility region from pBR322
    698..1078    +  rep_origin     M13 ori (sequence partly withheld): M13 bacteriophage origin of replication; arrow indicates direction of (+) strand synthesis
   1154..1203    -  misc_feature   bom (fragment): basis of mobility region from pBR322
   1305..1340    -  CDS            rop (fragment): Rop protein, which maintains plasmids at low copy number; rop
   1435..1539    +  promoter       AmpR promoter: bla
   1540..2400    +  CDS            AmpR: β-lactamase; bla; confers resistance to ampicillin, carbenicillin, and related antibiotics
   2571..3159    +  rep_origin     ori: high-copy-number ColE1/pMB1/pBR322/pUC origin of replication
   3342..3434    +  CDS            lacI (fragment): lac repressor; lacI; The lac repressor binds to the lac operator to inhibit transcription in E. coli. This inhibition can be relieved by adding lactose or isopropyl-β-D-thiogalactopyranoside (IPTG).
   3447..3468    +  protein_bind   CAP binding site: CAP binding activates transcription in the presence of cAMP. E. coli catabolite activator protein
   3483..3513    +  promoter       lac promoter: promoter for the E. coli lac operon
   3521..3537    +  protein_bind   lac operator: The lac repressor binds to the lac operator to inhibit transcription in E. coli. This inhibition can be relieved by adding lactose or isopropyl-β-D-thiogalactopyranoside (IPTG). lac repressor encoded by lacI
   3590..3969    +  enhancer       CMV enhancer: human cytomegalovirus immediate early enhancer
   3970..4173    +  promoter       CMV promoter: human cytomegalovirus (CMV) immediate early promoter
   4309..4352    +  intron         CMV intron (fragment): modified intron A from human cytomegalovirus
   4404..4422    +  promoter       SP6 promoter: promoter for bacteriophage SP6 RNA polymerase
   4426..4463    +  CDS            IgH signal sequence (fragment): signal sequence from the mouse immunoglobulin heavy chain variable region
   4516..4536    +  CDS            FLAG (fragment): FLAG® epitope tag, followed by an enterokinase cleavage site
   4561..6243    +  CDS            SLC38A9: S38A9_HUMAN - Also known as URLC11 From Homo sapiens (Human).
   6293..23      +  polyA_signal   SV40 poly(A) signal (across the origin): SV40 polyadenylation signal
