>Addgene plasmid #71855 | pRK5-FLAG-SLC38A9.1 | analyzer sequence | sequence record 133326
ATGGCTAACATGAACAGTGACTCAAGACATCTGGGAACAAGCGAGGTGGACCACGAGCGGGACCCTGGCC
CTATGAACATTCAGTTTGAGCCCTCCGACCTGCGGTCTAAGAGACCCTTCTGCATCGAACCTACCAACAT
TGTGAACGTCAATCACGTGATCCAGAGGGTCAGTGATCATGCATCAGCCATGAATAAGCGAATTCACTAC
TATTCCCGGCTGACCACACCCGCTGACAAAGCACTGATCGCCCCTGATCATGTGGTCCCAGCACCCGAGG
AATGTTACGTGTATAGCCCTCTGGGATCCGCCTACAAGCTGCAGAGCTACACCGAGGGGTATGGAAAAAA
CACATCCCTGGTGACTATTTTTATGATCTGGAATACCATGATGGGGACAAGTATTCTGTCAATCCCATGG
GGAATCAAGCAGGCCGGGTTCACTACCGGAATGTGCGTGATCATTCTGATGGGCCTGCTGACCCTGTACT
GCTGTTATAGGGTGGTCAAATCTCGCACAATGATGTTTTCACTGGACACAACTAGCTGGGAGTACCCCGA
TGTGTGTCGGCACTATTTTGGAAGCTTCGGCCAGTGGAGCTCCCTGCTGTTCAGCCTGGTGTCCCTGATT
GGCGCTATGATCGTGTACTGGGTCCTGATGAGCAACTTCCTGTTTAATACCGGGAAGTTCATCTTTAACT
TCATCCACCATATCAACGACACCGATACAATCCTGTCTACAAACAATAGTAACCCTGTGATTTGCCCATC
TGCCGGAAGTGGCGGGCATCCAGACAACTCTAGTATGATCTTTTACGCTAATGATACTGGCGCACAGCAG
TTCGAGAAGTGGTGGGACAAAAGCAGAACCGTGCCCTTTTATCTGGTCGGCCTGCTGCTGCCTCTGCTGA
ACTTTAAGTCCCCATCTTTCTTTAGTAAATTCAATATCCTGGGGACAGTGTCAGTCCTGTACCTGATTTT
TCTGGTGACTTTCAAAGCAGTCCGCCTGGGATTCCACCTGGAATTTCATTGGTTCATCCCAACTGAGTTC
TTTGTGCCCGAAATTCGATTTCAGTTCCCACAGCTGACTGGAGTGCTGACCCTGGCCTTCTTTATCCACA
ATTGCATCATTACACTGCTGAAGAACAATAAGAAACAGGAGAACAATGTGCGGGACCTGTGTATCGCTTA
TATGCTGGTCACTCTGACCTACCTGTATATTGGGGTGCTGGTCTTTGCATCATTCCCTAGCCCCCCTCTG
TCTAAAGATTGTATCGAACAGAACTTTCTGGACAATTTCCCATCAAGCGATACACTGAGTTTCATTGCCA
GAATCTTTCTGCTGTTCCAGATGATGACTGTGTACCCCCTGCTGGGGTATCTGGCTAGGGTCCAGCTGCT
GGGCCACATTTTTGGGGATATCTACCCTAGCATTTTCCATGTGCTGATCCTGAACCTGATCATTGTGGGC
GCCGGGGTCATCATGGCTTGCTTCTACCCTAATATTGGAGGCATCATTAGGTATTCCGGAGCCGCTTGTG
GCCTGGCTTTTGTGTTCATCTACCCATCCCTGATCTACATCATTTCTCTGCACCAGGAGGAACGCCTGAC
CTGGCCCAAGCTGATCTTTCATGTGTTCATCATTATCCTGGGCGTGGCAAACCTGATTGTCCAGTTCTTT
ATGTGA
Features (pLannotate 1.2.2; 1 found; start..end, strand, type, name):
      1..1683    +  CDS            SLC38A9: S38A9_HUMAN - Also known as URLC11 From Homo sapiens (Human).
