[The description below was written by a language model from this plasmid's Addgene catalogue record and pLannotate feature annotations shown in this document.]
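Description:
pRK5-FLAG-SLC38A9.1 is a mammalian expression plasmid built on the pRK5 backbone for overexpressing human SLC38A9 isoform 1 (also called URLC11), a lysosomal amino acid transporter. It is propagated in E. coli through a high-copy ColE1/pUC-type origin and selected with ampicillin via the β-lactamase gene and its own promoter. The backbone also carries an M13 phage origin, which allows single-stranded DNA production, together with remnants of earlier cloning vectors (fragments of lacZα, lacI, rop and bom, and a lac promoter/operator). An SV40 enhancer/early promoter region is also annotated. No mammalian selection marker is annotated, which suits transient transfection.

The expression cassette is driven by the human cytomegalovirus immediate-early enhancer and promoter, followed by a fragment of CMV intron A and an SP6 promoter, which serves as a sequencing primer site and could support in vitro transcription. A FLAG epitope supplied by the backbone sits upstream of the coding sequence, producing an N-terminally tagged protein that can be detected or immunoprecipitated with anti-FLAG reagents. The annotation software also flags a short partial match to an immunoglobulin heavy-chain signal sequence just before the tag; the catalogue entry does not mention it. The roughly 1.7 kb SLC38A9 open reading frame was codon optimized and cloned between SalI and NotI sites, and transcripts terminate at an SV40 polyadenylation signal. The full sequenced record is 6,404 nt, slightly larger than the 6,347 bp listed in the catalogue; a second record covers only the insert. The associated publication concerns the role of SLC38A9 in signalling arginine sufficiency to mTORC1.
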