Addgene plasmid #71855: pRK5-FLAG-SLC38A9.1
Purpose: overexpression
Depositing lab: David Sabatini. Depositing organization: Whitehead Institute for Biomedical Research. Publication: Metabolism. Lysosomal amino acid transporter SLC38A9 signals arginine sufficiency to mTORC1. Wang S, Tsun ZY, Wolfson RL, Shen K, Wyant GA, Plovanich ME, Yuan ED, Jones TD, Chantranupong L, Comb W, Wang T, Bar-Peled L, Zoncu R, Straub C, Kim C, Park J, Sabatini BL, Sabatini DM. Science. 2015 Jan 9;347(6218):188-94. doi: 10.1126/science.1257132. Epub 2015 Jan 7. PubMed 25567906.
Backbone
  Vector backbone: pRK5
  Backbone size w/o insert (bp): 4661
  Total vector size (bp): 6347
  Vector type: Mammalian Expression
Growth in bacteria
  Bacterial resistance: Ampicillin, 100 μg/mL
  Growth temperature: 37°C
  Growth strain: DH5alpha
  Copy number: Unknown
Gene/Insert
  Gene/Insert name: SLC38A9.1 (alt name: URLC11)
  Species: H. sapiens (human)
  Insert size (bp): 1686
  Mutation: codon optimized
  GenBank ID: NM_173514.3
  Entrez Gene: SLC38A9 (a.k.a. URLC11)
  Promoter: CMV
  Tag / fusion protein: FLAG (N terminal on backbone)
  Cloning method: Restriction Enzyme; 5′ cloning site Sal1 (unknown if destroyed); 3′ cloning site Not1 (unknown if destroyed)
  Sequencing primers: 5′ SP6 : ATT TAG GTG ACA CTA TAG; 3′ pRK5-3': TGT AAC CAT TAT AAG CTG
Resource information
  A portion of this plasmid was derived from a plasmid made by: codon-optimized by GenScript
Terms and licenses: Academic/Nonprofit Terms; Industry Terms: Not Available to Industry
How to cite: pRK5-FLAG-SLC38A9.1 was a gift from David Sabatini (Addgene plasmid # 71855 ; http://n2t.net/addgene:71855 ; RRID:Addgene_71855)
