>Addgene plasmid #71855 | pRK5-FLAG-SLC38A9.1 Sequencing Result | analyzer sequence | sequence record 135197
TCCACTCCCAGGTCCAACTGCACCTCGGTTCTATCGATTGAATTCACCATGGAAATGGACTACAAGGATG
ACGATGACAAGGGTGGTGGTGGTGGTGCGTCGACGATGGCAAATATGAATAGTGATTCTAGGCATCTTGG
CACCTCTGAGGTAGATCATGAAAGAGATCCTGGACCTATGAATATCCAGTTTGAGCCATCGGATCTAAGA
TCCAAAAGGCCTTTCTGTATAGAGCCCACAAACATCGTGAATGTGAATCATGTCATTCAGAGGGTTAGTG
ACCATGCCTCTGCCATGAACAAGAGAATCCATTACTACAGCCGGCTCACCACTCCTGCAGACAAGGCACT
GATTGCCCCAGACCATGTAGTTCCAGCTCCAGAAGAGTGCTATGTGTATAGTCCATTGGGCTCTGCTTAT
AAACTTCAAAGTTACACTGAAGGATACGGTAAAAACACCAGTTTAGTAACCATTTTTATGATTTGGAATA
CCATGATGGGAACATCTATACTAAGCATTCCTTGGGGCATAAAACAGGCTGGATTTACTACTGGAATGTG
TGTCATCATACTGATGGGCCTTTTAACACTTTATTGCTGCTACAGAGTAGTGAAATCACGGACTATGATG
TTTTCGTTGGATACCACTAGCTGGGAATATCCAGATGTCTGCAGACATTATTTCGGCTCCTTTGGGCAGT
GGTCGAGTCTCCTTTTCTCCTTGGTGTCTCTCATTGGAGCAATGATAGTTTATTGGGTGCTTATGTCAAA
TTTTCTTTTTAATACTGGAAAGTTTATTTTTAATTTTATTCATCACATTAATGACACAGACACTATACTG
AGTACCAATAATAGCAACCCTGTGATTTGTCCAAGTGCCG
