>Addgene plasmid #71855 | pRK5-FLAG-SLC38A9.1 Sequencing Result | analyzer sequence | sequence record 135199
AACAGTTGGGCCATGGCGGCCAAGCTGGGGATCCTTACTTACTTAGCGGCCGCTCACATAAAAAACTGAA
CAATCAGGTTAGCCACGCCCAAAATGATGATGAAAACGTGGAAGATTAATTTAGGCCATGTCAGACGCTC
TTCTTGGTGGAGGGAAATTATATAGATGAGAGATGGGTATATGAATACAAAGGCCAGTCCACATGCTGCT
CCTGAATATCTTATGATCCCTCCTATGTTTGGGTAGAAACAGGCCATGATCACTCCAGCTCCCACAATAA
TTAGATTAAGAATCAGCACATGGAAAATGCTAGGATAAATGTCACCGAAGATATGGCCCAAAAGCTGGAC
ACGAGCCAGGTAGCCTAAGAGTGGGTATACAGTCATCATCTGGAACAGCAGGAATATCCTTGCAATGAAG
GACAGGGTGTCACTGCTAGGGAAGTTGTCTAAAAAATTCTGCTCAATACAATCTTTGGATAATGGTGGTG
AAGGAAATGAAGCAAAAACCAGGACTCCAATATAGAGATAAGTTAATGTCACCAGCATATAAGCAATGCA
CAAGTCCCTCACATTGTTTTCTTGTTTCTTGTTGTTCTTCAAGAGTGTGATGATACAATTATGAATAAAA
AAAGCAAGGGTAAGCACTCCAGTCAGCTGTGGAAACTGAAATCTTATCTCTGGTACAAAAAATTCTGTTG
GTATAAACCAATGAAATTCCAAATGAAATCCCAAGCGAACAGCCTTAAAGGTGACAAGGAAAATCAAATA
AAGGACAGACACTGTGCCTAGGATATTAAATTTTGAAAAAAATGAAGGAGACTTGAAATTGAGCAGTGGG
AGGAGGAGCCCTACAAGATAAAAGGGGACTGTCCTGGACTTATCCCACC
