>Addgene plasmid #71855 | pRK5-FLAG-SLC38A9.1 Sequencing Result | analyzer sequence | sequence record 141087
CTCCCAGGTCCAACTGCACCTCGGTTCTATCGATTGAATTCACCATGGAAATGGACTACAAGGATGACGA
TGACAAGGGTGGTGGTGGTGGTGCGTCGACAATGGCTAACATGAACAGTGACTCAAGACATCTGGGAACA
AGCGAGGTGGACCACGAGCGGGACCCTGGCCCTATGAACATTCAGTTTGAGCCCTCCGACCTGCGGTCTA
AGAGACCCTTCTGCATCGAACCTACCAACATTGTGAACGTCAATCACGTGATCCAGAGGGTCAGTGATCA
TGCATCAGCCATGAATAAGCGAATTCACTACTATTCCCGGCTGACCACACCCGCTGACAAAGCACTGATC
GCCCCTGATCATGTGGTCCCAGCACCCGAGGAATGTTACGTGTATAGCCCTCTGGGATCCGCCTACAAGC
TGCAGAGCTACACCGAGGGGTATGGAAAAAACACATCCCTGGTGACTATTTTTATGATCTGGAATACCAT
GATGGGGACAAGTATTCTGTCAATCCCATGGGGAATCAAGCAGGCCGGGTTCACTACCGGAATGTGCGTG
ATCATTCTGATGGGCCTGCTGACCCTGTACTGCTGTTATAGGGTGGTCAAATCTCGCACAATGATGTTTT
CACTGGACACAACTAGCTGGGAGTACCCCGATGTGTGTCGGCACTATTTTGGAAGCTTCGGCCAGTGGAG
CTCCCTGCTGTTCAGCCTGGTGTCCCTGATTGGCGCTATGATCGTGTACTGGGTCCTGATGAGCAACTTC
CTGTTTAATACCGGGAAGTTCATCTTTAACTTCATCCACCATATCAACGACACCGATACAATCCTGTCTA
CAAACAATAGTAACCCTGTGATTTGCCCATCTGCCGGAAGTGGCGGGCATCCAGACAACTCTAGTATGAT
C
