>Addgene plasmid #71855 | pRK5-FLAG-SLC38A9.1 Sequencing Result | analyzer sequence | sequence record 141088
TTGGGCCATGGCGGCCAAGCTGGGGATCCTTACTTACTTAGCGGCCGCTCACATAAAGAACTGGACAATC
AGGTTTGCCACGCCCAGGATAATGATGAACACATGAAAGATCAGCTTGGGCCAGGTCAGGCGTTCCTCCT
GGTGCAGAGAAATGATGTAGATCAGGGATGGGTAGATGAACACAAAAGCCAGGCCACAAGCGGCTCCGGA
ATACCTAATGATGCCTCCAATATTAGGGTAGAAGCAAGCCATGATGACCCCGGCGCCCACAATGATCAGG
TTCAGGATCAGCACATGGAAAATGCTAGGGTAGATATCCCCAAAAATGTGGCCCAGCAGCTGGACCCTAG
CCAGATACCCCAGCAGGGGGTACACAGTCATCATCTGGAACAGCAGAAAGATTCTGGCAATGAAACTCAG
TGTATCGCTTGATGGGAAATTGTCCAGAAAGTTCTGTTCGATACAATCTTTAGACAGAGGGGGGCTAGGG
AATGATGCAAAGACCAGCACCCCAATATACAGGTAGGTCAGAGTGACCAGCATATAAGCGATACACAGGT
CCCGCACATTGTTCTCCTGTTTCTTATTGTTCTTCAGCAGTGTAATGATGCAATTGTGGATAAAGAAGGC
CAGGGTCAGCACTCCAGTCAGCTGTGGGAACTGAAATCGAATTTCGGGCACAAAGAACTCAGTTGGGATG
AACCAATGAAATTCCAGGTGGAATCCCAGGCGGACTGCTTTGAAAGTCACCAGAAAAATCAGGTACAGGA
CTGACACTGTCCCCAGGATATTGAATTTACTAAAGAAAGATGGGGACTTAAAGTTCAGCAGAGGCAGCAG
CAGGCCGACCAGATAAAAGGGCACGGTTCTGCTTTTGTCCCACCACTTCTCGAACTGCTGTGCG
